Addgene plasmid #221928: pRetroX-TRE3G_CBPdIDR7-GFP
Purpose: Dox-inducible expression of CBPdeltaIDR7-GFP in mammalian cells by retroviral transduction
Depositing lab: Daniel Bose. Depositing organization: University of Sheffield. Publication: CBP-IDRs regulate acetylation and gene expression. Gelder KL, Carruthers NA, Gilbert G, Harrison LJ, Evans BV, Evans TI, Ball SS, Dunning M, Craggs TD, Twelvetrees AE, Bose DA. Cell Rep. 2026 Mar 12;45(3):117109. doi: 10.1016/j.celrep.2026.117109. PubMed 41824454.
Backbone
  Vector backbone: pRetro-TRE3G
  Backbone manufacturer: Clontech
  Backbone size w/o insert (bp): 6600
  Vector type: Retroviral
  Selectable markers: Hygromycin
Growth in bacteria
  Bacterial resistance: Ampicillin, 100 μg/mL
  Growth temperature: 37°C
  Growth strain: NEB Stable
  Copy number: Unknown
Gene/Insert
  Gene/Insert name: CBPdeltaIDR7 (alt name: CREB binding protein)
  Species: H. sapiens (human)
  Insert size (bp): 7082
  Mutation: insertion of CBP-GFP; deletion of IDR7 (aa 2109-2434)
  Entrez Gene: CREBBP (a.k.a. CBP, KAT3A, MKHK1, RSTS, RSTS1)
  Tag / fusion protein: GFP (C terminal on insert)
  Cloning method: Restriction Enzyme; 5′ cloning site Unknown (unknown if destroyed)
Terms and licenses: Academic/Nonprofit Terms; Industry Terms: Not Available to Industry
How to cite: pRetroX-TRE3G_CBPdIDR7-GFP was a gift from Daniel Bose (Addgene plasmid # 221928 ; http://n2t.net/addgene:221928 ; RRID:Addgene_221928)
