[The description below was written by a language model from this plasmid's Addgene catalogue record and pLannotate feature annotations shown in this document.]
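Description:
pRetroX-TRE3G_CBPdIDR7-GFP is a self-inactivating gammaretroviral transfer plasmid (about 14.1 kb) built on the Clontech pRetroX-TRE3G backbone for doxycycline-inducible expression of a human CBP deletion mutant in mammalian cells. In bacteria it is maintained through a high-copy ColE1/pUC-type origin and selected with ampicillin via the β-lactamase gene. Fragments of pBR322 rop and bom sequence and an SV40 enhancer/early promoter are also annotated in the plasmid backbone outside the viral cassette.

The viral genome is transcribed in packaging cells from a hybrid 5' end in which the CMV immediate-early enhancer and promoter are joined to a truncated 5' LTR. This is followed by a Ψ packaging signal and a truncated, start-codon-less gag segment that supports encapsidation. The 3' LTR carries a U3 deletion, so after reverse transcription and integration the LTRs are transcriptionally inactive and expression depends on the internal promoters. The first internal unit is the TRE3GV promoter, a third-generation Tet-responsive element optimized for viral vectors. It drives human CREBBP (CBP, a histone and non-histone protein acetyltransferase and transcriptional coactivator) lacking intrinsically disordered region 7 (residues 2109–2434), fused at its C terminus to AcGFP1. TRE3GV is activated only when bound by the Tet-On 3G transactivator in the presence of doxycycline. No transactivator is annotated on this plasmid, so it has to be supplied separately. Downstream, a mouse PGK promoter constitutively expresses the hygromycin resistance gene, allowing selection of transduced cells.

The construct is used to generate stable cell populations in which the fluorescent CBPΔIDR7 protein can be switched on, in the context of work on how CBP's disordered regions regulate acetylation and gene expression.
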