Features (pLannotate 1.2.2; 19 found; start..end, strand, type, name):
    307..510     +  promoter       CMV promoter: human cytomegalovirus (CMV) immediate early promoter
    511..686     +  LTR            5' LTR (truncated): truncated long terminal repeat from Moloney murine sarcoma virus
    808..1082    +  misc_feature   MESV Ψ (fragment): packaging signal of murine embryonic stem cell virus
   1149..1565    +  CDS            gag (truncated): truncated Moloney murine leukemia virus (MMLV) gag gene lacking the start codon
   1605..1954    +  promoter       TRE3GV promoter: 3rd-generation Tet-responsive promoter that can be activated by binding of Tet-On® 3G, optimized for retroviral and lentiviral vectors
   1962..8285    +  CDS            CREBBP (fragment): CBP_HUMAN - Also known as CBP. Experimental evidence at protein level: Swiss-Prot protein existence level 1. Acetylates histones, giving a specific tag for transcriptional activation (PubMed:24616510). Also acetylates non- histone proteins, like DDX21, FBL, IRF2, MAFG, NCOA3, POLR1E/PAF53 and FOXO1 (PubMed:10490106, PubMed:11154691, PubMed:12738767, PubMed:12929931, PubMed:9707565, PubMed:24207024, PubMed:28790157, PubMed:30540930). Binds specifically to phosphorylated CREB and enhances its transcriptional activity toward cAMP-responsive genes. Acts as a coactivator of ALX1. Acts as a circadia
   8316..9035    +  CDS            AcGFP1: Aequorea coerulescens GFP mammalian codon-optimized
   9066..9565    +  promoter       PGK promoter: mouse phosphoglycerate kinase 1 promoter
   9586..10611   +  CDS            HygR: aminoglycoside phosphotransferase from E. coli; aph(4)-Ia; confers resistance to hygromycin
  10678..10750   +  CDS            env (fragment): murine leukemia virus gPr80 envelope polyprotein precursor; env; proteolytically cleaved into gp70SU and p15TM subunits
  10792..11217   +  LTR            3' LTR (ΔU3): self-inactivating 3' long terminal repeat (LTR) from Moloney murine leukemia virus
  11286..11326   +  CDS            rop (fragment): Rop protein, which maintains plasmids at low copy number; rop
  11428..11466   +  misc_feature   bom (fragment): basis of mobility region from pBR322
  11483..11812   +  promoter       SV40 promoter: SV40 enhancer and early promoter
  11818..11919   +  misc_feature   bom (fragment): basis of mobility region from pBR322
  12105..12693   -  rep_origin     ori: high-copy-number ColE1/pMB1/pBR322/pUC origin of replication
  12864..13724   -  CDS            AmpR: β-lactamase; bla; confers resistance to ampicillin, carbenicillin, and related antibiotics
  13725..13829   -  promoter       AmpR promoter: bla
  14015..306     +  enhancer       CMV enhancer (across the origin): human cytomegalovirus immediate early enhancer
>Addgene plasmid #221928 | pRetroX-TRE3G_CBPdIDR7-GFP | addgene full sequence | sequence record 437467 | Addgene NGS Result
CGCGTTACATAACTTACGGTAAATGGCCCGCCTGGCTGACCGCCCCACGACCCCCGCCCATTGACGTCAA
TAATGACGTATGTTCCCATAGTAACGCCAATAGGGACTTTCCATTGACGTCAATGGGTGGAGTATTTACG
GTAAACTGCCCACTTGGCAGTACATCAAGTGTATCATATGCCAAGTACGCCCCCTATTGACGTCAATGAC
GGTAAATGGCCCGCCTGGCATTATGCCCAGTACATGACCTTATGGGACTTTCCTACTTGGCAGTACATCT
ACGTATTAGTCATCGCTATTACCATGGTGATGCGGTTTTGGCAGTACATCAATGGGCGTGGATAGCGGTT
TGACTCACGGGGATTTCCAAGTCTCCACCCCATTGACGTCAATGGGAGTTTGTTTTGGCACCAAAATCAA
CGGGACTTTCCAAAATGTCGTAACAACTCCGCCCCATTGACGCAAATGGGCGGTAGGCGTGTACGGTGGG
AGGTCTATATAAGCAGAGCTCAATAAAAGAGCCCACAACCCCTCACTCGGCGCGCCAGTCTTCCGATAGA
CTGCGTCGCCCGGGTACCCGTATTCCCAATAAAGCCTCTTGCTGTTTGCATCCGAATCGTGGTCTCGCTG
TTCCTTGGGAGGGTCTCCTCTGAGTGATTGACTACCCACGACGGGGGTCTTTCATTTGGGGGCTCGTCCG
GGATTTGGAGACCCCTGCCCAGGGACCACCGACCCACCACCGGGAGGTAAGCTGGCCAGCAACTTATCTG
TGTCTGTCCGATTGTCTAGTGTCTATGTTTGATGTTATGCGCCTGCGTCTGTACTAGTTAGCTAACTAGC
TCTGTATCTGGCGGACCCGTGGTGGAACTGACGAGTTCTGAACACCCGGCCGCAACCCTGGGAGACGTCC
CAGGGACTTTGGGGGCCGTTTTTGTGGCCCGACCTGAGGAAGGGAGTCGATGTGGAATCCGACCCCGTCA
GGATATGTGGTTCTGGTAGGAGACGAGAACCTAAAACAGTTCCCGCCTCCGTCTGAATTTTTGCTTTCGG
TTTGGAACCGAAGCCGCGCGTCTTGTCTGCTGCAGCGCTGCAGCATCGTTCTGTGTTGTCTCTGTCTGAC
TGTGTTTCTGTATTTGTCTGAAAATTAGGGCCAGACTGTTACCACTCCCTTAAGTTTGACCTTAGGTCAC
TGGAAAGATGTCGAGCGGATCGCTCACAACCAGTCGGTAGATGTCAAGAAGAGACGTTGGGTTACCTTCT
GCTCTGCAGAATGGCCAACCTTTAACGTCGGATGGCCGCGAGACGGCACCTTTAACCGAGACCTCATCAC
CCAGGTTAAGATCAAGGTCTTTTCACCTGGCCCGCATGGACACCCAGACCAGGTCCCCTACATCGTGACC
TGGGAAGCCTTGGCTTTTGACCCCCCTCCCTGGGTCAAGCCCTTTGTACACCCTAAGCCTCCGCCTCCTC
TTCCTCCATCCGCCCCGTCTCTCCCCCTTGAACCTCCTCGTTCGACCCCGCCTCGATCCTCCCTTTATCC
AGCCCTCACTCCTTCTCTAGGCGCCGGAATTGAAGATCTCGATGAGGCCCTTTCGTCTTCACTCGAGTTT
ACTCCCTATCAGTGATAGAGAACGTATGAAGAGTTTACTCCCTATCAGTGATAGAGAACGTATGCAGACT
TTACTCCCTATCAGTGATAGAGAACGTATAAGGAGTTTACTCCCTATCAGTGATAGAGAACGTATGACCA
GTTTACTCCCTATCAGTGATAGAGAACGTATCTACAGTTTACTCCCTATCAGTGATAGAGAACGTATATC
CAGTTTACTCCCTATCAGTGATAGAGAACGTATGTCGAGGTAGGCGTGTACGGTGGGCGCCTATAAAAGC
AGAGCTCGTTTAGTGAACCGTCAGATCGCCTGGAGCAATTCCACAACACTTTTGTCTTATACTTGGATCC
AATGGCTGAGAACTTGCTGGACGGACCGCCCAACCCCAAAAGAGCCAAACTCAGCTCGCCCGGTTTCTCG
GCGAATGACAGCACAGATTTTGGATCATTGTTTGACTTGGAAAATGATCTTCCTGATGAGCTGATACCCA
ATGGAGGAGAATTAGGCCTTTTAAACAGTGGGAACCTTGTTCCAGATGCTGCTTCCAAACATAAACAACT
GTCGGAGCTTCTACGAGGAGGCAGCGGCTCTAGTATCAACCCAGGAATAGGAAATGTGAGCGCCAGCAGC
CCCGTGCAGCAGGGCCTGGGTGGCCAGGCTCAAGGGCAGCCGAACAGTGCTAACATGGCCAGCCTCAGTG
CCATGGGCAAGAGCCCTCTGAGCCAGGGAGATTCTTCAGCCCCCAGCCTGCCTAAACAGGCAGCCAGCAC
CTCTGGGCCCACCCCCGCTGCCTCCCAAGCACTGAATCCGCAAGCACAAAAGCAAGTGGGGCTGGCGACT
AGCAGCCCTGCCACGTCACAGACTGGACCTGGTATCTGCATGAATGCTAACTTTAACCAGACCCACCCAG
GCCTCCTCAATAGTAACTCTGGCCATAGCTTAATTAATCAGGCTTCACAAGGGCAGGCGCAAGTCATGAA
TGGATCTCTTGGGGCTGCTGGCAGAGGAAGGGGAGCTGGAATGCCGTACCCTACTCCAGCCATGCAGGGC
GCCTCGAGCAGCGTGCTGGCTGAGACCCTAACGCAGGTTTCCCCGCAAATGACTGGTCACGCGGGACTGA
ACACCGCACAGGCAGGAGGCATGGCCAAGATGGGAATAACTGGGAACACAAGTCCATTTGGACAGCCCTT
TAGTCAAGCTGGAGGGCAGCCAATGGGAGCCACTGGAGTGAACCCCCAGTTAGCCAGCAAACAGAGCATG
GTCAACAGTTTGCCCACCTTCCCTACAGATATCAAGAATACTTCAGTCACCAACGTGCCAAATATGTCTC
AGATGCAAACATCAGTGGGAATTGTACCCACACAAGCAATTGCAACAGGCCCCACTGCAGATCCTGAAAA
ACGCAAACTGATACAGCAGCAGCTGGTTCTACTGCTTCATGCTCATAAGTGTCAGAGACGAGAGCAAGCA
AACGGAGAGGTTCGGGCCTGCTCGCTCCCGCATTGTCGAACCATGAAAAACGTTTTGAATCACATGACGC
ATTGTCAGGCTGGGAAAGCCTGCCAAGTTGCCCATTGTGCATCTTCACGACAAATCATCTCTCATTGGAA
GAACTGCACACGACATGACTGTCCTGTTTGCCTCCCTTTGAAAAATGCCAGTGACAAGCGAAACCAACAA
ACCATCCTGGGGTCTCCAGCTAGTGGAATTCAAAACACAATTGGTTCTGTTGGCACAGGGCAACAGAATG
CCACTTCTTTAAGTAACCCAAATCCCATAGACCCCAGCTCCATGCAGCGAGCCTATGCTGCTCTCGGACT
CCCCTACATGAACCAGCCCCAGACGCAGCTGCAGCCTCAGGTTCCTGGCCAGCAACCAGCACAGCCTCAA
ACCCACCAGCAGATGAGGACTCTCAACCCCCTGGGAAATAATCCAATGAACATTCCAGCAGGAGGAATAA
CAACAGATCAGCAGCCCCCAAACTTGATTTCAGAATCAGCTCTTCCGACTTCCCTGGGGGCCACAAACCC
ACTGATGAACGATGGCTCCAACTCTGGTAACATTGGAACCCTCAGCACTATACCAACAGCAGCTCCTCCT
TCTAGCACCGGTGTAAGGAAAGGCTGGCACGAACATGTCACTCAGGACCTGCGGAGCCATCTAGTGCATA
AACTCGTCCAAGCCATCTTCCCAACACCTGATCCCGCAGCTCTAAAGGATCGCCGCATGGAAAACCTGGT
AGCCTATGCTAAGAAAGTGGAAGGGGACATGTACGAGTCTGCCAACAGCAGGGATGAATATTATCACTTA
TTAGCAGAGAAAATCTACAAGATACAAAAAGAACTAGAAGAAAAACGGAGGTCGCGTTTACATAAACAAG
GCATCTTGGGGAACCAGCCAGCCTTACCAGCCCCGGGGGCTCAGCCCCCTGTGATTCCACAGGCACAACC
TGTGAGACCTCCAAATGGACCCCTGTCCCTGCCAGTGAATCGCATGCAAGTTTCTCAAGGGATGAATTCA
TTTAACCCCATGTCCTTGGGGAACGTCCAGTTGCCACAAGCACCCATGGGACCTCGTGCAGCCTCCCCAA
TGAACCACTCTGTCCAGATGAACAGCATGGGCTCAGTGCCAGGGATGGCCATTTCTCCTTCCCGAATGCC
TCAGCCTCCGAACATGATGGGTGCACACACCAACAACATGATGGCCCAGGCGCCCGCTCAGAGCCAGTTT
CTGCCACAGAACCAGTTCCCGTCATCCAGCGGGGCGATGAGTGTGGGCATGGGGCAGCCGCCAGCCCAAA
CAGGCGTGTCACAGGGACAGGTGCCTGGTGCTGCTCTTCCTAACCCTCTCAACATGCTGGGGCCTCAGGC
CAGCCAGCTACCTTGCCCTCCAGTGACACAGTCACCACTGCACCCAACACCGCCTCCTGCTTCCACGGCT
GCTGGCATGCCATCTCTCCAGCACACGACACCACCTGGGATGACTCCTCCCCAGCCAGCAGCTCCCACTC
AGCCATCAACTCCTGTGTCGTCTTCCGGGCAGACTCCCACCCCGACTCCTGGCTCAGTGCCCAGTGCTAC
CCAAACCCAGAGCACCCCTACAGTCCAGGCAGCAGCCCAGGCCCAGGTGACCCCGCAGCCTCAAACCCCA
GTTCAGCCCCCGTCTGTGGCTACCCCTCAGTCATCGCAGCAACAGCCGACGCCTGTGCACGCCCAGCCTC
CTGGCACACCGCTTTCCCAGGCAGCAGCCAGCATTGATAACAGAGTCCCTACCCCCTCCTCGGTGGCCAG
CGCAGAAACCAATTCCCAGCAGCCAGGACCTGACGTACCTGTGCTGGAAATGAAGACGGAGACCCAAGCA
GAGGACACTGAGCCCGATCCTGGTGAATCCAAAGGGGAGCCCAGGTCTGAGATGATGGAGGAGGATTTGC
AAGGAGCTTCCCAAGTTAAAGAAGAAACAGACATAGCAGAGCAGAAATCAGAACCAATGGAAGTGGATGA
AAAGAAACCTGAAGTGAAAGTAGAAGTTAAAGAGGAAGAAGAGAGTAGCAGTAACGGCACAGCCTCTCAG
TCAACATCTCCTTCGCAGCCGCGCAAAAAAATCTTTAAACCAGAGGAGTTACGCCAGGCCCTCATGCCAA
CCCTAGAAGCACTGTATCGACAGGACCCAGAGTCATTACCTTTCCGGCAGCCTGTAGATCCCCAGCTCCT
CGGAATTCCAGACTATTTTGACATCGTAAAGAATCCCATGGACCTCTCCACCATCAAGCGGAAGCTGGAC
ACAGGGCAATACCAAGAGCCCTGGCAGTACGTGGACGACGTCTGGCTCATGTTCAACAATGCCTGGCTCT
ATAATCGCAAGACATCCCGAGTCTATAAGTTTTGCAGTAAGCTTGCAGAGGTCTTTGAGCAGGAAATTGA
CCCTGTCATGCAGTCCCTTGGATATTGCTGTGGACGCAAGTATGAGTTTTCCCCACAGACTTTGTGCTGC
TATGGGAAGCAGCTGTGTACCATTCCTCGCGATGCTGCCTACTACAGCTATCAGAATAGGTATCATTTCT
GTGAGAAGTGTTTCACAGAGATCCAGGGCGAGAATGTGACCCTGGGTGACGACCCTTCACAGCCCCAGAC
GACAATTTCAAAGGATCAGTTTGAAAAGAAGAAAAATGATACCTTAGACCCCGAACCTTTCGTTGATTGC
AAGGAGTGTGGCCGGAAGATGCATCAGATTTGCGTTCTGCACTATGACATCATTTGGCCTTCAGGTTTTG
TGTGCGACAACTGCTTGAAGAAAACTGGCAGACCTCGAAAAGAAAACAAATTCAGTGCTAAGAGGCTGCA
GACCACAAGACTGGGAAACCACTTGGAAGACCGAGTGAACAAATTTTTGCGGCGCCAGAATCACCCTGAA
GCCGGGGAGGTTTTTGTCCGAGTGGTGGCCAGCTCAGACAAGACGGTGGAGGTCAAGCCCGGGATGAAGT
CACGGTTTGTGGATTCTGGGGAAATGTCTGAATCTTTCCCATATCGAACCAAAGCTCTGTTTGCTTTTGA
GGAAATTGACGGCGTGGATGTCTGCTTTTTTGGAATGCACGTCCAAGAATACGGCTCTGATTGCCCCCCT
CCAAACACGAGGCGTGTGTACATTTCTTATCTGGATAGTATTCATTTCTTCCGGCCACGTTGCCTCCGCA
CAGCCGTTTACCATGAGATCCTTATTGGATATTTAGAGTATGTGAAGAAATTAGGGTATGTGACAGGGCA
CATCTGGGCCTGTCCTCCAAGTGAAGGAGATGATTACATCTTCCATTGCCACCCACCTGATCAAAAAATA
CCCAAGCCAAAACGACTGCAGGAGTGGTACAAAAAGATGCTGGACAAGGCGTTTGCAGAGCGGATCATCC
ATGACTACAAGGATATTTTCAAACAAGCAACTGAAGACAGGCTCACCAGTGCCAAGGAACTGCCCTATTT
TGAAGGTGATTTCTGGCCCAATGTGTTAGAAGAGAGCATTAAGGAACTAGAACAAGAAGAAGAGGAGAGG
AAAAAGGAAGAGAGCACTGCAGCCAGTGAAACCACTGAGGGCAGTCAGGGCGACAGCAAGAATGCCAAGA
AGAAGAACAACAAGAAAACCAACAAGAACAAAAGCAGCATCAGCCGCGCCAACAAGAAGAAGCCCAGCAT
GCCCAACGTGTCCAATGACCTGTCCCAGAAGCTGTATGCCACCATGGAGAAGCACAAGGAGGTCTTCTTC
GTGATCCACCTGCACGCTGGGCCTGTCATCAACACCCTGCCCCCCATCGTCGACCCCGACCCCCTGCTCA
GCTGTGACCTCATGGATGGGCGCGACGCCTTCCTCACCCTCGCCAGAGACAAGCACTGGGAGTTCTCCTC
CTTGCGCCGCTCCAAGTGGTCCACGCTCTGCATGCTGGTGGAGCTGCACACCCAGGGCCAGGACCGCTTT
GTCTACACCTGCAACGAGTGCAAGCACCACGTGGAGACGCGCTGGCACTGCACTGTGTGCGAGGACTACG
ACCTCTGCATCAACTGCTATAACACGAAGAGCCATGCCCATAAGATGGTGAAGTGGGGGCTGGGCCTGGA
TGACGAGGGCAGCAGCCAGGGCGAGCCACAGTCAAAGAGCCCCCAGGAGTCACGCCGGCTGAGCATCCAG
CGCTGCATCCAGTCGCTGGTGCACGCGTGCCAGTGCCGCAACGCCAACTGCTCGCTGCCATCCTGCCAGA
AGATGAAGCGGGTGGTGCAGCACACCAAGGGCTGCAAACGCAAGACCAACGGGGGCTGCCCGGTGTGCAA
GCAGCTCATCGCCCTCTGCTGCTACCACGCCAAGCACTGCCAAGAAAACAAATGCCCCGTGCCCTTCTGC
CTCAACATCAAACACAAGCTCCGCCAGCAGCAGATCCAGCACCGCCTGCAGCAGGCCCAGCTCATGCGCC
GGCGGATGGCCACCATGAACACCCGCAACGTGCCTCAGCAGAGTCTGCCTTCTCCTACCTCAGCACCGCC
CGGGACCCCCACACAGCAGCCCAGCACACCCCAGACGCCGCAGCCCCCTGCCCAGCCCCAACCCTCACCC
GTGAGCATGTCACCAGCTGGCTTCCCCAGCGTGGCCCGGACTCAGCCCCCCACCACGGTGTCCACAGGGA
AGCCTACCAGCCAGGTGCCGGCCCCCCCACCCCCGGCCCAGCCCCCTCCTGCAGCGGTGGAAGCGGCTCG
GCAGATCGAGCGTGAGGCCCAGCAGCAGCAGCACCTGTACCGGGTGAACATCAACAACAGCATGCCCCCA
GGACGCACGGGCATGGGGACCCCGGGGAGCCAGATGGCCCCCGTGAGCCTGAATGTGCCCCGACCCAACC
AGGTGAGCGGGCCCGTCATGCCCAGCATGCCTCCCGGGCAGTGGCAGCAGGCGCCCCTTCCCCAGCAGCA
GCCCATGCCAGGCTTGCCCAGGCCTGTGATATCCATGCAGGCCCAGGCGGCCGTGGCTGGGCCCCGGATG
CCCAGCGTGCAGCCACCCAGGAGCATCTCACCCAGCGCTCTGCAAGACCTGCTGCGGACCCTGAAGTCGC
CCAGCTCCCCTCAGCAGCAACAGCAGGTGCTGAACATTCTCAAATCAAACCCGCAGCTAATGGCAGCTTT
CATCAAACAGCGCACAGCCAAGTACCTAGAGAAGTTTGTGGAGGGCTTGCCGGTCATGGTGAGCAAGGGC
GCCGAGCTGTTCACCGGCATCGTGCCCATCCTGATCGAGCTGAATGGCGATGTGAATGGCCACAAGTTCA
GCGTGAGCGGCGAGGGCGAGGGCGATGCCACCTACGGCAAGCTGACCCTGAAGTTCATCTGCACCACCGG
CAAGCTGCCTGTGCCCTGGCCCACCCTGGTGACCACCCTGAGCTACGGCGTGCAGTGCTTCTCACGCTAC
CCCGATCACATGAAGCAGCACGACTTCTTCAAGAGCGCCATGCCTGAGGGCTACATCCAGGAGCGCACCA
TCTTCTTCGAGGATGACGGCAACTACAAGTCGCGCGCCGAGGTGAAGTTCGAGGGCGATACCCTGGTGAA
TCGCATCGAGCTGACCGGCACCGATTTCAAGGAGGATGGCAACATCCTGGGCAATAAGATGGAGTACAAC
TACAACGCCCACAATGTGTACATCATGACCGACAAGGCCAAGAATGGCATCAAGGTGAACTTCAAGATCC
GCCACAACATCGAGGATGGCAGCGTGCAGCTGGCCGACCACTACCAGCAGAATACCCCCATCGGCGATGG
CCCTGTGCTGCTGCCCGATAACCACTACCTGTCCACCCAGAGCGCCCTGTCCAAGGACCCCAACGAGAAG
CGCGATCACATGATCTACTTCGGCTTCGTGACCGCCGCCGCCATCACCCACGGCATGGATGAGCTGTACA
AGTGAGCGGCCGCGCCGGCGGGCCCGAATTCTACCGGGTAGGGGAGGCGCTTTTCCCAAGGCAGTCTGGA
GCATGCGCTTTAGCAGCCCCGCTGGGCACTTGGCGCTACACAAGTGGCCTCTGGCCTCGCACACATTCCA
CATCCACCGGTAGGCGCCAACCGGCTCCGTTCTTTGGTGGCCCCTTCGCGCCACCTTCTACTCCTCCCCT
AGTCAGGAAGTTCCCCCCCGCCCCGCAGCTCGCGTCGTGCAGGACGTGACAAATGGAAGTAGCACGTCTC
ACTAGTCTCGTGCAGATGGACAGCACCGCTGAGCAATGGAAGCGGGTAGGCCTTTGGGGCAGCGGCCAAT
AGCAGCTTTGCTCCTTCGCTTTCTGGGCTCAGAGGCTGGGAAGGGGTGGGTCCGGGGGCGGGCTCAGGGG
CGGGCTCAGGGGCGGGGCGGGCGCCCGAAGGTCCTCCGGAGGCCCGGCATTCTGCACGCTTCAAAAGCGC
ACGTCTGCCGCGCTGTTCTCCTCTTCCTCATCTCCGGGCCTTTCGACCTGCAGCCCAAGCTTACCATGAA
AAAGCCTGAACTCACCGCGACGTCTGTCGAGAAGTTTCTGATCGAAAAGTTCGACAGCGTCTCCGACCTG
ATGCAGCTCTCGGAGGGCGAAGAATCTCGTGCTTTCAGCTTCGATGTAGGAGGGCGTGGATATGTCCTGC
GGGTAAATAGCTGCGCCGATGGTTTCTACAAAGATCGTTATGTTTATCGGCACTTTGCATCGGCCGCGCT
CCCGATTCCGGAAGTGCTTGACATTGGGGAATTCAGCGAGAGCCTGACCTATTGCATCTCCCGCCGTGCA
CAGGGTGTCACGTTGCAAGACCTGCCTGAAACCGAACTGCCCGCTGTTCTGCAGCCGGTCGCGGAGGCCA
TGGATGCGATCGCTGCGGCCGATCTTAGCCAGACGAGCGGGTTCGGCCCATTCGGACCGCAAGGAATCGG
TCAATACACTACATGGCGTGATTTCATATGCGCGATTGCTGATCCCCATGTGTATCACTGGCAAACTGTG
ATGGACGACACCGTCAGTGCGTCCGTCGCGCAGGCTCTCGATGAGCTGATGCTTTGGGCCGAGGACTGCC
CCGAAGTCCGGCACCTCGTGCACGCGGATTTCGGCTCCAACAATGTCCTGACGGACAATGGCCGCATAAC
AGCGGTCATTGACTGGAGCGAGGCGATGTTCGGGGATTCCCAATACGAGGTCGCCAACATCTTCTTCTGG
AGGCCGTGGTTGGCTTGTATGGAGCAGCAGACGCGCTACTTCGAGCGGAGGCATCCGGAGCTTGCAGGAT
CGCCGCGGCTCCGGGCGTATATGCTCCGCATTGGTCTTGACCAACTCTATCAGAGCTTGGTTGACGGCAA
TTTCGATGATGCAGCTTGGGCGCAGGGTCGATGCGACGCAATCGTCCGATCCGGAGCCGGGACTGTCGGG
CGTACACAAATCGCCCGCAGAAGCGCGGCCGTCTGGACCGATGGCTGTGTAGAAGTACTCGCCGATAGTG
GAAACCGACGCCCCAGCACTCGTCCGAGGGCAAAGGAATAGCGCCCGCCCCACGACCCGCAGCGCCCGAC
CGAAAGGAGCGCACGACCCCATGCATCGGCGTCTCGAGATATCAGTGGTCCAGGCTCTAGTTTTGACTCA
ACAATATCACCAGCTGAAGCCTATAGAGTACGAGCCATAGATAAAATAAAAGATTTTATTTAGTCTCCAG
AAAAAGGGGGGAATGAAAGACCCCACCTGTAGGTTTGGCAAGCTAGCTTAAGTAACGCCATTTTGCAAGG
CATGGAAAAATACATAACTGAGAATAGAGAAGTTCAGATCAAGGTCAGGAACAGATGGAACAGGGTCGAC
CCTAGAGAACCATCAGATGTTTCCAGGGTGCCCCAAGGACCTGAAATGACCCTGTGCCTTATTTGAACTA
ACCAATCAGTTCGCTTCTCGCTTCTGTTCGCGCGCTTCTGCTCCCCGAGCTCAATAAAAGAGCCCACAAC
CCCTCACTCGGGGCGCCAGTCCTCCGATTGACTGAGTCGCCCGGGTACCCGTGTATCCAATAAACCCTCT
TGCAGTTGCATCCGACTTGTGGTCTCGCTGTTCCTTGGGAGGGTCTCCTCTGAGTGATTGACTACCCGTC
AGCGGGGGTCTTTCATTTGGGGGCTCGTCCGGGATCGGGAGACCCCTGCCCAGGGACCACCGACCCACCA
CCGGGAGGTAAGCTGGCTGCCTCGCGCGTTTCGGTGATGACGGTGAAAACCTCTGACACATGCAGCTCCC
GGAGACGGTCACAGCTTGTCTGTAAGCGGATGCCGGGAGCAGACAAGCCCGTCAGGGCGCGTCAGCGGGT
GTTGGCGGGTGTCGGGGCGCAGCCATGACCCAGTCACGTAGCGATAGCGGAGTGTAGATCCGGCTGTGGA
ATGTGTGTCAGTTAGGGTGTGGAAAGTCCCCAGGCTCCCCAGCAGGCAGAAGTATGCAAAGCATGCATCT
CAATTAGTCAGCAACCAGGTGTGGAAAGTCCCCAGGCTCCCCAGCAGGCAGAAGTATGCAAAGCATGCAT
CTCAATTAGTCAGCAACCATAGTCCCGCCCCTAACTCCGCCCATCCCGCCCCTAACTCCGCCCAGTTCCG
CCCATTCTCCGCCCCATGGCTGACTAATTTTTTTTATTTATGCAGAGGCCGAGGCCGCCTCGGCCTCTGA
GCTATTCCAGAAGTAGTGAGGAGGCTTTTTTGGAGGCCTAGGCTTTTGCAAAAAGCTTACTGGCTTAACT
ATGCGGCATCAGAGCAGATTGTACTGAGAGTGCACCATATGCGGTGTGAAATACCGCACAGATGCGTAAG
GAGAAAATACCGCATCAGGCGCTCTTCCGCTTCCTCGCTCACTGACTCGCTGCGCTCGGTCGTTCGGCTG
CGGCGAGCGGTATCAGCTCACTCAAAGGCGGTAATACGGTTATCCACAGAATCAGGGGATAACGCAGGAA
AGAACATGTGAGCAAAAGGCCAGCAAAAGGCCAGGAACCGTAAAAAGGCCGCGTTGCTGGCGTTTTTCCA
TAGGCTCCGCCCCCCTGACGAGCATCACAAAAATCGACGCTCAAGTCAGAGGTGGCGAAACCCGACAGGA
CTATAAAGATACCAGGCGTTTCCCCCTGGAAGCTCCCTCGTGCGCTCTCCTGTTCCGACCCTGCCGCTTA
CCGGATACCTGTCCGCCTTTCTCCCTTCGGGAAGCGTGGCGCTTTCTCATAGCTCACGCTGTAGGTATCT
CAGTTCGGTGTAGGTCGTTCGCTCCAAGCTGGGCTGTGTGCACGAACCCCCCGTTCAGCCCGACCGCTGC
GCCTTATCCGGTAACTATCGTCTTGAGTCCAACCCGGTAAGACACGACTTATCGCCACTGGCAGCAGCCA
CTGGTAACAGGATTAGCAGAGCGAGGTATGTAGGCGGTGCTACAGAGTTCTTGAAGTGGTGGCCTAACTA
CGGCTACACTAGAAGGACAGTATTTGGTATCTGCGCTCTGCTGAAGCCAGTTACCTTCGGAAAAAGAGTT
GGTAGCTCTTGATCCGGCAAACAAACCACCGCTGGTAGCGGTGGTTTTTTTGTTTGCAAGCAGCAGATTA
CGCGCAGAAAAAAAGGATCTCAAGAAGATCCTTTGATCTTTTCTACGGGGTCTGACGCTCAGTGGAACGA
AAACTCACGTTAAGGGATTTTGGTCATGAGATTATCAAAAAGGATCTTCACCTAGATCCTTTTAAATTAA
AAATGAAGTTTTAAATCAATCTAAAGTATATATGAGTAAACTTGGTCTGACAGTTACCAATGCTTAATCA
GTGAGGCACCTATCTCAGCGATCTGTCTATTTCGTTCATCCATAGTTGCCTGACTCCCCGTCGTGTAGAT
AACTACGATACGGGAGGGCTTACCATCTGGCCCCAGTGCTGCAATGATACCGCGAGACCCACGCTCACCG
GCTCCAGATTTATCAGCAATAAACCAGCCAGCCGGAAGGGCCGAGCGCAGAAGTGGTCCTGCAACTTTAT
CCGCCTCCATCCAGTCTATTAATTGTTGCCGGGAAGCTAGAGTAAGTAGTTCGCCAGTTAATAGTTTGCG
CAACGTTGTTGCCATTGCTGCAGGCATCGTGGTGTCACGCTCGTCGTTTGGTATGGCTTCATTCAGCTCC
GGTTCCCAACGATCAAGGCGAGTTACATGATCCCCCATGTTGTGCAAAAAAGCGGTTAGCTCCTTCGGTC
CTCCGATCGTTGTCAGAAGTAAGTTGGCCGCAGTGTTATCACTCATGGTTATGGCAGCACTGCATAATTC
TCTTACTGTCATGCCATCCGTAAGATGCTTTTCTGTGACTGGTGAGTACTCAACCAAGTCATTCTGAGAA
TAGTGTATGCGGCGACCGAGTTGCTCTTGCCCGGCGTCAACACGGGATAATACCGCGCCACATAGCAGAA
CTTTAAAAGTGCTCATCATTGGAAAACGTTCTTCGGGGCGAAAACTCTCAAGGATCTTACCGCTGTTGAG
ATCCAGTTCGATGTAACCCACTCGTGCACCCAACTGATCTTCAGCATCTTTTACTTTCACCAGCGTTTCT
GGGTGAGCAAAAACAGGAAGGCAAAATGCCGCAAAAAAGGGAATAAGGGCGACACGGAAATGTTGAATAC
TCATACTCTTCCTTTTTCAATATTATTGAAGCATTTATCAGGGTTATTGTCTCATGAGCGGATACATATT
TGAATGTATTTAGAAAAATAAACAAATAGGGGTTCCGCGCACATTTCCCCGAAAAGTGCCACCTGACGTC
TAAGAAACCATTATTATCATGACATTAACCTATAAAAATAGGCGTATCACGAGGCCCTTTCGTCTTCAAG
AATTAGCTTGGCCATTGCATACGTTGTATCCATATCATAATATGTACATTTATATTGGCTCATGTCCAAC
ATTACCGCCATGTTGACATTGATTATTGACTAGTTATTAATAGTAATCAATTACGGGGTCATTAGTTCAT
AGCCCATATATGGAGTTC
